Addgene plasmid #120068: pMaCTag-Z25
Purpose: Template for C-terminal PCR tagging of mammalian genes (Zeocin selection) with YFP-LID
Depositing lab: Michael Knop. Publication: CRISPR-Cas12a-assisted PCR tagging of mammalian genes. Fueller J, Herbst K, Meurer M, Gubicza K, Kurtulmus B, Knopf JD, Kirrmaier D, Buchmuller BC, Pereira G, Lemberg MK, Knop M. J Cell Biol. 2020 Jun 1;219(6). pii: 151766. doi: 10.1083/jcb.201910210. PubMed 32406907.
Backbone
  Vector backbone: pFA6a
  Backbone size w/o insert (bp): 2412
  Vector type: PCR Template
  Selectable markers: Zeocin
Growth in bacteria
  Bacterial resistance: Ampicillin, 100 μg/mL
  Growth temperature: 37°C
  Growth strain: DH5alpha
  Copy number: High Copy
Gene/Insert
  Gene/Insert name: YFP-LID
  Species: H. sapiens (human)
  Promoter: None
  Tag / fusion protein: YFP-LID (C terminal on backbone)
  Cloning method: Restriction Enzyme; 5′ cloning site BamHI (not destroyed); 3′ cloning site SpeI (not destroyed)
  Sequencing primers: 5′ SP6; 3′ AAACCACAACTAGAATGCAGTG
Terms and licenses: Academic/Nonprofit Terms; Industry Terms: Not Available to Industry
Depositor comments: Template plasmid for C-terminal PCR tagging of mammalian genes. For M1 and M2 tagging oligo design please visit www.pcr-tagging.com Please visit https://www.biorxiv.org/content/early/2018/11/20/473876 for BioRxiv preprint
How to cite: pMaCTag-Z25 was a gift from Michael Knop (Addgene plasmid # 120068 ; http://n2t.net/addgene:120068 ; RRID:Addgene_120068)
