[The description below was written by a language model from this plasmid's Addgene catalogue record and pLannotate feature annotations shown in this document.]
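Description:
pMaCTag-Z25 is a PCR template plasmid built on the pFA6a backbone, used for C-terminal tagging of endogenous mammalian genes by the CRISPR-Cas12a-assisted PCR tagging approach. It is not an expression vector in its own right. It is maintained in E. coli as a high-copy plasmid through a ColE1/pUC-type origin with ampicillin resistance (AmpR), and serves as the source from which a tagging cassette is amplified using gene-specific M1 and M2 oligos. The two annotated sequence records, from the depositor and from repository sequencing, are both 4,966 nt and show the same features, differing only in the numbering start point.

The amplifiable module begins with a promoterless tag: EYFP fused in frame to an FKBP12 F36V domain (annotated as DmrB), which together correspond to the catalogued YFP-LID insert, followed by an SV40 polyadenylation signal. With no promoter of its own, the tag is expressed only when joined in frame to the 3' end of a target gene's coding sequence, so it reports from the endogenous locus. The FKBP F36V moiety binds synthetic ligands that do not bind wild-type FKBP, consistent with a ligand-responsive control element, although the record does not spell out what LID does. Downstream, a pair of loxP sites flanks an SV40 promoter-driven BleoR gene with a bGH polyadenylation signal, providing Zeocin selection of tagged cells, together with a human U6 promoter. The U6 promoter sits at the end of the cassette, where the M2 oligo is expected to append a Cas12a crRNA sequence so that the PCR product encodes its own guide. The loxP arrangement should allow Cre-mediated removal of the marker and U6 element afterwards. SP6 and T7 promoters flank the cassette.
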