Features (pLannotate 1.2.2; 17 found; start..end, strand, type, name):
     64..777     +  CDS            EYFP: EYFP is a basic (constitutively fluorescent) green/yellow fluorescent protein published in 1996, derived from Aequorea victoria. It is reported to be a very rapidly-maturing weak dimer with high acid sensitivity.
    784..1104    +  CDS            DmrB: F36V mutant of FK506-binding protein FKBP12 binds synthetic ligands that do not bind wild-type FKBP
   1171..1292    +  polyA_signal   SV40 poly(A) signal: SV40 polyadenylation signal
   1299..1332    +  protein_bind   loxP: Cre-mediated recombination occurs in the 8-bp core sequence (GCATACAT). Cre recombinase
   1339..1655    +  promoter       SV40 promoter: SV40 enhancer and early promoter
   1668..2042    +  CDS            BleoR: antibiotic-binding protein; Sh ble from Streptoalloteichus hindustanus; confers resistance to bleomycin, phleomycin, and Zeocin™
   2052..2276    +  polyA_signal   bGH poly(A) signal: bovine growth hormone polyadenylation signal
   2283..2523    +  promoter       U6 promoter: RNA polymerase III promoter for human U6 snRNA
   2533..2566    +  protein_bind   loxP: Cre-mediated recombination occurs in the 8-bp core sequence (GCATACAT). Cre recombinase
   2604..2622    -  promoter       T7 promoter: promoter for bacteriophage T7 RNA polymerase
   2644..2697    -  CDS            lacI (fragment): lac repressor; lacI; The lac repressor binds to the lac operator to inhibit transcription in E. coli. This inhibition can be relieved by adding lactose or isopropyl-β-D-thiogalactopyranoside (IPTG).
   2880..3468    -  rep_origin     ori: high-copy-number ColE1/pMB1/pBR322/pUC origin of replication
   3639..4499    -  CDS            AmpR: β-lactamase; bla; confers resistance to ampicillin, carbenicillin, and related antibiotics
   4500..4604    -  promoter       AmpR promoter: bla
   4699..4734    +  CDS            rop (fragment): Rop protein, which maintains plasmids at low copy number; rop
   4836..4887    +  misc_feature   bom (fragment): basis of mobility region from pBR322
   4950..2       +  promoter       SP6 promoter (across the origin): promoter for bacteriophage SP6 RNA polymerase
>Addgene plasmid #120068 | pMaCTag-Z25 | depositor full sequence | sequence record 228143 | pMaCTag-Z25 sequence 4966 bps
GAACGCGGCCGCCAGCTGAAGCTTCGTACGTCAGGTGGAGGAGGTAGTGGCGGAGGCGGATCCGTGAGCA
AGGGCGAGGAGCTGTTCACCGGGGTGGTGCCCATCCTGGTCGAGCTGGACGGCGACGTAAACGGCCACAA
GTTCAGCGTGTCCGGCGAGGGCGAGGGCGATGCCACCTACGGCAAGCTGACCCTGAAGTTCATCTGCACC
ACCGGCAAGCTGCCCGTGCCCTGGCCCACCCTCGTGACCACCTTCGGCTACGGCCTGCAGTGCTTCGCCC
GCTACCCCGACCACATGAAGCAGCACGACTTCTTCAAGTCCGCCATGCCCGAAGGCTACGTCCAGGAGCG
CACCATCTTCTTCAAGGACGACGGCAACTACAAGACCCGCGCCGAGGTGAAGTTCGAGGGCGACACCCTG
GTGAACCGCATCGAGCTGAAGGGCATCGACTTCAAGGAGGACGGCAACATCCTGGGGCACAAGCTGGAGT
ACAACTACAACAGCCACAACGTCTATATCATGGCCGACAAGCAGAAGAACGGCATCAAGGTGAACTTCAA
GATCCGCCACAACATCGAGGACGGCAGCGTGCAGCTCGCCGACCACTACCAGCAGAACACCCCCATCGGC
GACGGCCCCGTGCTGCTGCCCGACAACCACTACCTGAGCTACCAGTCCGCCCTGAGCAAAGACCCCAACG
AGAAGCGCGATCACATGGTCCTGCTGGAGTTCGTGACCGCCGCCGGGATCACTCTCGGCATGGACGAGCT
GTACAAGGAATTCGGAGTGCAGGTGGAAACCATCTCCCCAGGAGACGGGCGCACCTTCCCCAAGCGCGGC
CAGACCTGCGTGGTGCACTACACCGGGATGCTTGAAGATGGAAAGAAAGTTGATTCCTCCCGGGACAGAA
ACAAGCCCTTTAAGTTTATGCTAGGCAAGCAGGAGGTGATCCGAGGCTGGGAAGAAGGGGTTGCCCAGAT
GAGTGTGGGTCAGAGAGCCAAACTGACTATATCTCCAGATTATGCCTATGGTGCCACTGGGCACCCAGGC
ATCATCCCACCACATGCCACTCTCGTCTTCGATGTGGAGCTTCTAAAACTGGAAACGCGTGGAGTGGAGG
AAGTGGCGGAGGGGGTAGTTCTCTTAAGGCGGCGAGGTAATTAGACTAGTAACTTGTTTATTGCAGCTTA
TAATGGTTACAAATAAAGCAATAGCATCACAAATTTCACAAATAAAGCATTTTTTTCACTGCATTCTAGT
TGTGGTTTGTCCAAACTCATCAATGTATCTTAGTCGATATAACTTCGTATAGCATACATTATACGAAGTT
ATGTCGACGGTGTGGAAAGTCCCCAGGCTCCCCAGCAGGCAGAAGTATGCAAAGCATGCATCTCAATTAG
TCAGCAACCAGGTGTGGAAAGTCCCCAGGCTCCCCAGCAGGCAGAAGTATGCAAAGCATGCATCTCAATT
AGTCAGCAACCATAGTCCCGCCCCTAACTCCGCCCATCCCGCCCCTAACTCCGCCCAGTTCCGCCCATTC
TCCGCCCCATGGCTGACTAATTTTTTTTATTTATGCAGAGGCCGAGGCCGCCTCGGCCTCTGAGCTATTC
CAGAAGTAGTGAGGAGGCTTTTTTGGAGGCCTAGGCTTTTGCAAAGAATTCGCCACCATGGCCAAGTTGA
CCAGTGCCGTTCCGGTGCTCACCGCGCGCGACGTCGCCGGAGCGGTCGAGTTCTGGACCGACCGGCTCGG
GTTCTCCCGGGACTTCGTGGAGGACGACTTCGCCGGTGTGGTCCGGGACGACGTGACCCTGTTCATCAGC
GCGGTCCAGGACCAGGTGGTGCCGGACAACACCCTGGCCTGGGTGTGGGTGCGCGGCCTGGACGAGCTGT
ACGCCGAGTGGTCGGAGGTCGTGTCCACGAACTTCCGGGACGCCTCCGGGCCGGCCATGACCGAGATCGG
CGAGCAGCCGTGGGGGCGGGAGTTCGCCCTGCGCGACCCGGCCGGCAACTGCGTGCACTTCGTGGCCGAG
GAGCAGGACTGACTGCAGCGACTGTGCCTTCTAGTTGCCAGCCATCTGTTGTTTGCCCCTCCCCCGTGCC
TTCCTTGACCCTGGAAGGTGCCACTCCCACTGTCCTTTCCTAATAAAATGAGGAAATTGCATCGCATTGT
CTGAGTAGGTGTCATTCTATTCTGGGGGGTGGGGTGGGGCAGGACAGCAAGGGGGAGGATTGGGAAGACA
ATAGCAGGCATGCTGGGGATGCGGTGGGCTCTATGGCTCGAGGAGGGCCTATTTCCCATGATTCCTTCAT
ATTTGCATATACGATACAAGGCTGTTAGAGAGATAATTGGAATTAATTTGACTGTAAACACAAAGATATT
AGTACAAAATACGTGACGTAGAAAGTAATAATTTCTTGGGTAGTTTGCAGTTTTAAAATTATGTTTTAAA
ATGGACTATCATATGCTTACCGTAACTTGAAAGTATTTCGATTTCTTGGCTTTATATATCTTGTGGAAAG
GACGAAACACCGATAACTTCGTATAGCATACATTATACGAAGTTATGGTACCGATGCAGCTAGCCCGCGG
ATCTGCCGGTCTCCCTATAGTGAGTCGTATTAATTTCGATAAGCCAGGTTAACCTGCATTAATGAATCGG
CCAACGCGCGGGGAGAGGCGGTTTGCGTATTGGGCGCTCTTCCGCTTCCTCGCTCACTGACTCGCTGCGC
TCGGTCGTTCGGCTGCGGCGAGCGGTATCAGCTCACTCAAAGGCGGTAATACGGTTATCCACAGAATCAG
GGGATAACGCAGGAAAGAACATGTGAGCAAAAGGCCAGCAAAAGGCCAGGAACCGTAAAAAGGCCGCGTT
GCTGGCGTTTTTCCATAGGCTCCGCCCCCCTGACGAGCATCACAAAAATCGACGCTCAAGTCAGAGGTGG
CGAAACCCGACAGGACTATAAAGATACCAGGCGTTTCCCCCTGGAAGCTCCCTCGTGCGCTCTCCTGTTC
CGACCCTGCCGCTTACCGGATACCTGTCCGCCTTTCTCCCTTCGGGAAGCGTGGCGCTTTCTCAATGCTC
ACGCTGTAGGTATCTCAGTTCGGTGTAGGTCGTTCGCTCCAAGCTGGGCTGTGTGCACGAACCCCCCGTT
CAGCCCGACCGCTGCGCCTTATCCGGTAACTATCGTCTTGAGTCCAACCCGGTAAGACACGACTTATCGC
CACTGGCAGCAGCCACTGGTAACAGGATTAGCAGAGCGAGGTATGTAGGCGGTGCTACAGAGTTCTTGAA
GTGGTGGCCTAACTACGGCTACACTAGAAGGACAGTATTTGGTATCTGCGCTCTGCTGAAGCCAGTTACC
TTCGGAAAAAGAGTTGGTAGCTCTTGATCCGGCAAACAAACCACCGCTGGTAGCGGTGGTTTTTTTGTTT
GCAAGCAGCAGATTACGCGCAGAAAAAAAGGATCTCAAGAAGATCCTTTGATCTTTTCTACGGGGTCTGA
CGCTCAGTGGAACGAAAACTCACGTTAAGGGATTTTGGTCATGAGATTATCAAAAAGGATCTTCACCTAG
ATCCTTTTAAATTAAAAATGAAGTTTTAAATCAATCTAAAGTATATATGAGTAAACTTGGTCTGACAGTT
ACCAATGCTTAATCAGTGAGGCACCTATCTCAGCGATCTGTCTATTTCGTTCATCCATAGTTGCCTGACT
CCCCGTCGTGTAGATAACTACGATACGGGAGGGCTTACCATCTGGCCCCAGTGCTGCAATGATACCGCGA
GACCCACGCTCACCGGCTCCAGATTTATCAGCAATAAACCAGCCAGCCGGAAGGGCCGAGCGCAGAAGTG
GTCCTGCAACTTTATCCGCCTCCATCCAGTCTATTAATTGTTGCCGGGAAGCTAGAGTAAGTAGTTCGCC
AGTTAATAGTTTGCGCAACGTTGTTGCCATTGCTACAGGCATCGTGGTGTCACGCTCGTCGTTTGGTATG
GCTTCATTCAGCTCCGGTTCCCAACGATCAAGGCGAGTTACATGATCCCCCATGTTGTGCAAAAAAGCGG
TTAGCTCCTTCGGTCCTCCGATCGTTGTCAGAAGTAAGTTGGCCGCAGTGTTATCACTCATGGTTATGGC
AGCACTGCATAATTCTCTTACTGTCATGCCATCCGTAAGATGCTTTTCTGTGACTGGTGAGTACTCAACC
AAGTCATTCTGAGAATAGTGTATGCGGCGACCGAGTTGCTCTTGCCCGGCGTCAATACGGGATAATACCG
CGCCACATAGCAGAACTTTAAAAGTGCTCATCATTGGAAAACGTTCTTCGGGGCGAAAACTCTCAAGGAT
CTTACCGCTGTTGAGATCCAGTTCGATGTAACCCACTCGTGCACCCAACTGATCTTCAGCATCTTTTACT
TTCACCAGCGTTTCTGGGTGAGCAAAAACAGGAAGGCAAAATGCCGCAAAAAAGGGAATAAGGGCGACAC
GGAAATGTTGAATACTCATACTCTTCCTTTTTCAATATTATTGAAGCATTTATCAGGGTTATTGTCTCAT
GAGCGGATACATATTTGAATGTATTTAGAAAAATAAACAAATAGGGGTTCCGCGCACATTTCCCCGAAAA
GTGCCACCTGACGTCTAAGAAACCATTATTATCATGACATTAACCTATAAAAATAGGCGTATCACGAGGC
CCTTTCGTCTCGCGCGTTTCGGTGATGACGGTGAAAACCTCTGACACATGCAGCTCCCGGAGACGGTCAC
AGCTTGTCTGTAAGCGGATGCCGGGAGCAGACAAGCCCGTCAGGGCGCGTCAGCGGGTGTTGGCGGGTGT
CGGGGCTGGCTTAACTATGCGGCATCAGAGCAGATTGTACTGAGAGTGCACCATATGGACATATTGTCGT
TAGAACGCGGCTACAATTAATACATAACCTTATGTATCATACACATACGATTTAGGTGACACTATA
