Features (pLannotate 1.2.2; 17 found; start..end, strand, type, name):
      1..19      +  promoter       SP6 promoter: promoter for bacteriophage SP6 RNA polymerase
     81..794     +  CDS            EYFP: EYFP is a basic (constitutively fluorescent) green/yellow fluorescent protein published in 1996, derived from Aequorea victoria. It is reported to be a very rapidly-maturing weak dimer with high acid sensitivity.
    801..1121    +  CDS            DmrB: F36V mutant of FK506-binding protein FKBP12 binds synthetic ligands that do not bind wild-type FKBP
   1188..1309    +  polyA_signal   SV40 poly(A) signal: SV40 polyadenylation signal
   1316..1349    +  protein_bind   loxP: Cre-mediated recombination occurs in the 8-bp core sequence (GCATACAT). Cre recombinase
   1356..1672    +  promoter       SV40 promoter: SV40 enhancer and early promoter
   1685..2059    +  CDS            BleoR: antibiotic-binding protein; Sh ble from Streptoalloteichus hindustanus; confers resistance to bleomycin, phleomycin, and Zeocin™
   2069..2293    +  polyA_signal   bGH poly(A) signal: bovine growth hormone polyadenylation signal
   2300..2540    +  promoter       U6 promoter: RNA polymerase III promoter for human U6 snRNA
   2550..2583    +  protein_bind   loxP: Cre-mediated recombination occurs in the 8-bp core sequence (GCATACAT). Cre recombinase
   2621..2639    -  promoter       T7 promoter: promoter for bacteriophage T7 RNA polymerase
   2661..2714    -  CDS            lacI (fragment): lac repressor; lacI; The lac repressor binds to the lac operator to inhibit transcription in E. coli. This inhibition can be relieved by adding lactose or isopropyl-β-D-thiogalactopyranoside (IPTG).
   2897..3485    -  rep_origin     ori: high-copy-number ColE1/pMB1/pBR322/pUC origin of replication
   3656..4516    -  CDS            AmpR: β-lactamase; bla; confers resistance to ampicillin, carbenicillin, and related antibiotics
   4517..4621    -  promoter       AmpR promoter: bla
   4716..4751    +  CDS            rop (fragment): Rop protein, which maintains plasmids at low copy number; rop
   4853..4904    +  misc_feature   bom (fragment): basis of mobility region from pBR322
>Addgene plasmid #120068 | pMaCTag-Z25 | addgene full sequence | sequence record 232677 | Addgene NGS Result
ATTTAGGTGACACTATAGAACGCGGCCGCCAGCTGAAGCTTCGTACGTCAGGTGGAGGAGGTAGTGGCGG
AGGCGGATCCGTGAGCAAGGGCGAGGAGCTGTTCACCGGGGTGGTGCCCATCCTGGTCGAGCTGGACGGC
GACGTAAACGGCCACAAGTTCAGCGTGTCCGGCGAGGGCGAGGGCGATGCCACCTACGGCAAGCTGACCC
TGAAGTTCATCTGCACCACCGGCAAGCTGCCCGTGCCCTGGCCCACCCTCGTGACCACCTTCGGCTACGG
CCTGCAGTGCTTCGCCCGCTACCCCGACCACATGAAGCAGCACGACTTCTTCAAGTCCGCCATGCCCGAA
GGCTACGTCCAGGAGCGCACCATCTTCTTCAAGGACGACGGCAACTACAAGACCCGCGCCGAGGTGAAGT
TCGAGGGCGACACCCTGGTGAACCGCATCGAGCTGAAGGGCATCGACTTCAAGGAGGACGGCAACATCCT
GGGGCACAAGCTGGAGTACAACTACAACAGCCACAACGTCTATATCATGGCCGACAAGCAGAAGAACGGC
ATCAAGGTGAACTTCAAGATCCGCCACAACATCGAGGACGGCAGCGTGCAGCTCGCCGACCACTACCAGC
AGAACACCCCCATCGGCGACGGCCCCGTGCTGCTGCCCGACAACCACTACCTGAGCTACCAGTCCGCCCT
GAGCAAAGACCCCAACGAGAAGCGCGATCACATGGTCCTGCTGGAGTTCGTGACCGCCGCCGGGATCACT
CTCGGCATGGACGAGCTGTACAAGGAATTCGGAGTGCAGGTGGAAACCATCTCCCCAGGAGACGGGCGCA
CCTTCCCCAAGCGCGGCCAGACCTGCGTGGTGCACTACACCGGGATGCTTGAAGATGGAAAGAAAGTTGA
TTCCTCCCGGGACAGAAACAAGCCCTTTAAGTTTATGCTAGGCAAGCAGGAGGTGATCCGAGGCTGGGAA
GAAGGGGTTGCCCAGATGAGTGTGGGTCAGAGAGCCAAACTGACTATATCTCCAGATTATGCCTATGGTG
CCACTGGGCACCCAGGCATCATCCCACCACATGCCACTCTCGTCTTCGATGTGGAGCTTCTAAAACTGGA
AACGCGTGGAGTGGAGGAAGTGGCGGAGGGGGTAGTTCTCTTAAGGCGGCGAGGTAATTAGACTAGTAAC
TTGTTTATTGCAGCTTATAATGGTTACAAATAAAGCAATAGCATCACAAATTTCACAAATAAAGCATTTT
TTTCACTGCATTCTAGTTGTGGTTTGTCCAAACTCATCAATGTATCTTAGTCGATATAACTTCGTATAGC
ATACATTATACGAAGTTATGTCGACGGTGTGGAAAGTCCCCAGGCTCCCCAGCAGGCAGAAGTATGCAAA
GCATGCATCTCAATTAGTCAGCAACCAGGTGTGGAAAGTCCCCAGGCTCCCCAGCAGGCAGAAGTATGCA
AAGCATGCATCTCAATTAGTCAGCAACCATAGTCCCGCCCCTAACTCCGCCCATCCCGCCCCTAACTCCG
CCCAGTTCCGCCCATTCTCCGCCCCATGGCTGACTAATTTTTTTTATTTATGCAGAGGCCGAGGCCGCCT
CGGCCTCTGAGCTATTCCAGAAGTAGTGAGGAGGCTTTTTTGGAGGCCTAGGCTTTTGCAAAGAATTCGC
CACCATGGCCAAGTTGACCAGTGCCGTTCCGGTGCTCACCGCGCGCGACGTCGCCGGAGCGGTCGAGTTC
TGGACCGACCGGCTCGGGTTCTCCCGGGACTTCGTGGAGGACGACTTCGCCGGTGTGGTCCGGGACGACG
TGACCCTGTTCATCAGCGCGGTCCAGGACCAGGTGGTGCCGGACAACACCCTGGCCTGGGTGTGGGTGCG
CGGCCTGGACGAGCTGTACGCCGAGTGGTCGGAGGTCGTGTCCACGAACTTCCGGGACGCCTCCGGGCCG
GCCATGACCGAGATCGGCGAGCAGCCGTGGGGGCGGGAGTTCGCCCTGCGCGACCCGGCCGGCAACTGCG
TGCACTTCGTGGCCGAGGAGCAGGACTGACTGCAGCGACTGTGCCTTCTAGTTGCCAGCCATCTGTTGTT
TGCCCCTCCCCCGTGCCTTCCTTGACCCTGGAAGGTGCCACTCCCACTGTCCTTTCCTAATAAAATGAGG
AAATTGCATCGCATTGTCTGAGTAGGTGTCATTCTATTCTGGGGGGTGGGGTGGGGCAGGACAGCAAGGG
GGAGGATTGGGAAGACAATAGCAGGCATGCTGGGGATGCGGTGGGCTCTATGGCTCGAGGAGGGCCTATT
TCCCATGATTCCTTCATATTTGCATATACGATACAAGGCTGTTAGAGAGATAATTGGAATTAATTTGACT
GTAAACACAAAGATATTAGTACAAAATACGTGACGTAGAAAGTAATAATTTCTTGGGTAGTTTGCAGTTT
TAAAATTATGTTTTAAAATGGACTATCATATGCTTACCGTAACTTGAAAGTATTTCGATTTCTTGGCTTT
ATATATCTTGTGGAAAGGACGAAACACCGATAACTTCGTATAGCATACATTATACGAAGTTATGGTACCG
ATGCAGCTAGCCCGCGGATCTGCCGGTCTCCCTATAGTGAGTCGTATTAATTTCGATAAGCCAGGTTAAC
CTGCATTAATGAATCGGCCAACGCGCGGGGAGAGGCGGTTTGCGTATTGGGCGCTCTTCCGCTTCCTCGC
TCACTGACTCGCTGCGCTCGGTCGTTCGGCTGCGGCGAGCGGTATCAGCTCACTCAAAGGCGGTAATACG
GTTATCCACAGAATCAGGGGATAACGCAGGAAAGAACATGTGAGCAAAAGGCCAGCAAAAGGCCAGGAAC
CGTAAAAAGGCCGCGTTGCTGGCGTTTTTCCATAGGCTCCGCCCCCCTGACGAGCATCACAAAAATCGAC
GCTCAAGTCAGAGGTGGCGAAACCCGACAGGACTATAAAGATACCAGGCGTTTCCCCCTGGAAGCTCCCT
CGTGCGCTCTCCTGTTCCGACCCTGCCGCTTACCGGATACCTGTCCGCCTTTCTCCCTTCGGGAAGCGTG
GCGCTTTCTCATAGCTCACGCTGTAGGTATCTCAGTTCGGTGTAGGTCGTTCGCTCCAAGCTGGGCTGTG
TGCACGAACCCCCCGTTCAGCCCGACCGCTGCGCCTTATCCGGTAACTATCGTCTTGAGTCCAACCCGGT
AAGACACGACTTATCGCCACTGGCAGCAGCCACTGGTAACAGGATTAGCAGAGCGAGGTATGTAGGCGGT
GCTACAGAGTTCTTGAAGTGGTGGCCTAACTACGGCTACACTAGAAGAACAGTATTTGGTATCTGCGCTC
TGCTGAAGCCAGTTACCTTCGGAAAAAGAGTTGGTAGCTCTTGATCCGGCAAACAAACCACCGCTGGTAG
CGGTGGTTTTTTTGTTTGCAAGCAGCAGATTACGCGCAGAAAAAAAGGATCTCAAGAAGATCCTTTGATC
TTTTCTACGGGGTCTGACGCTCAGTGGAACGAAAACTCACGTTAAGGGATTTTGGTCATGAGATTATCAA
AAAGGATCTTCACCTAGATCCTTTTAAATTAAAAATGAAGTTTTAAATCAATCTAAAGTATATATGAGTA
AACTTGGTCTGACAGTTACCAATGCTTAATCAGTGAGGCACCTATCTCAGCGATCTGTCTATTTCGTTCA
TCCATAGTTGCCTGACTCCCCGTCGTGTAGATAACTACGATACGGGAGGGCTTACCATCTGGCCCCAGTG
CTGCAATGATACCGCGAGACCCACGCTCACCGGCTCCAGATTTATCAGCAATAAACCAGCCAGCCGGAAG
GGCCGAGCGCAGAAGTGGTCCTGCAACTTTATCCGCCTCCATCCAGTCTATTAATTGTTGCCGGGAAGCT
AGAGTAAGTAGTTCGCCAGTTAATAGTTTGCGCAACGTTGTTGCCATTGCTACAGGCATCGTGGTGTCAC
GCTCGTCGTTTGGTATGGCTTCATTCAGCTCCGGTTCCCAACGATCAAGGCGAGTTACATGATCCCCCAT
GTTGTGCAAAAAAGCGGTTAGCTCCTTCGGTCCTCCGATCGTTGTCAGAAGTAAGTTGGCCGCAGTGTTA
TCACTCATGGTTATGGCAGCACTGCATAATTCTCTTACTGTCATGCCATCCGTAAGATGCTTTTCTGTGA
CTGGTGAGTACTCAACCAAGTCATTCTGAGAATAGTGTATGCGGCGACCGAGTTGCTCTTGCCCGGCGTC
AATACGGGATAATACCGCGCCACATAGCAGAACTTTAAAAGTGCTCATCATTGGAAAACGTTCTTCGGGG
CGAAAACTCTCAAGGATCTTACCGCTGTTGAGATCCAGTTCGATGTAACCCACTCGTGCACCCAACTGAT
CTTCAGCATCTTTTACTTTCACCAGCGTTTCTGGGTGAGCAAAAACAGGAAGGCAAAATGCCGCAAAAAA
GGGAATAAGGGCGACACGGAAATGTTGAATACTCATACTCTTCCTTTTTCAATATTATTGAAGCATTTAT
CAGGGTTATTGTCTCATGAGCGGATACATATTTGAATGTATTTAGAAAAATAAACAAATAGGGGTTCCGC
GCACATTTCCCCGAAAAGTGCCACCTGACGTCTAAGAAACCATTATTATCATGACATTAACCTATAAAAA
TAGGCGTATCACGAGGCCCTTTCGTCTCGCGCGTTTCGGTGATGACGGTGAAAACCTCTGACACATGCAG
CTCCCGGAGACGGTCACAGCTTGTCTGTAAGCGGATGCCGGGAGCAGACAAGCCCGTCAGGGCGCGTCAG
CGGGTGTTGGCGGGTGTCGGGGCTGGCTTAACTATGCGGCATCAGAGCAGATTGTACTGAGAGTGCACCA
TATGGACATATTGTCGTTAGAACGCGGCTACAATTAATACATAACCTTATGTATCATACACATACG
